>Addgene plasmid #161617 | IDG_GABRA5_OE_1 | addgene full sequence | sequence record 334454 | Addgene NGS Result
ATATATGGAGTTCCGCGTTACATAACTTACGGTAAATGGCCCGCCTGGCTGACCGCCCAACGACCCCCGC
CCATTGACGTCAATAATGACGTATGTTCCCATAGTAACGCCAATAGGGACTTTCCATTGACGTCAATGGG
TGGAGTATTTACGGTAAACTGCCCACTTGGCAGTACATCAAGTGTATCATATGCCAAGTACGCCCCCTAT
TGACGTCAATGACGGTAAATGGCCCGCCTGGCATTATGCCCAGTACATGACCTTATGGGACTTTCCTACT
TGGCAGTACATCTACGTATTAGTCATCGCTATTACCATGGTGATGCGGTTTTGGCAGTACATCAATGGGC
GTGGATAGCGGTTTGACTCACGGGGATTTCCAAGTCTCCACCCCATTGACGTCAATGGGAGTTTGTTTTG
GCACCAAAATCAACGGGACTTTCCAAAATGTCGTAACAACTCCGCCCCATTGACGCAAATGGGCGGTAGG
CGTGTACGGTGGGAGGTCTATATAAGCAGAGCTCTCTGGCTAACTGTCGGGATCAACAAGTTTGTACAAA
AAAGTTGGCATGGAGAATGGAATGTTCTCTGGTTTTATCATGATCAAAAACCTCCTTCTCTTTTGTATTT
CCATGAACTTATCCAGTCACTTTGGCTTTTCACAGATGCCAACCAGTTCAGTGAAAGATGAGACCAATGA
CAACATCACGATATTTACCAGGATCTTGGATGGGCTCTTGGATGGCTACGACAACAGACTTCGGCCCGGG
CTGGGAGAGCGCATCACTCAGGTGAGGACCGACATCTACGTCACCAGCTTCGGCCCGGTGTCCGACACGG
AAATGGAGTACACCATAGACGTGTTTTTCCGACAAAGCTGGAAAGATGAAAGGCTTCGGTTTAAGGGGCC
CATGCAGCGCCTCCCTCTCAACAACCTCCTTGCCAGCAAGATCTGGACCCCAGACACGTTCTTCCACAAC
GGGAAGAAGTCCATCGCTCACAACATGACCACGCCCAACAAGCTGCTGCGGCTGGAGGACGACGGCACCC
TGCTCTACACCATGCGCTTGACCATCTCTGCAGAGTGCCCCATGCAGCTTGAGGACTTCCCGATGGATGC
GCACGCTTGCCCTCTGAAATTTGGCAGCTATGCGTACCCTAATTCTGAAGTCGTCTACGTCTGGACCAAC
GGCTCCACCAAGTCGGTGGTGGTGGCGGAAGATGGCTCCAGACTGAACCAGTACCACCTGATGGGGCAGA
CGGTGGGCACTGAGAACATCAGCACCAGCACAGGCGAATACACAATCATGACAGCTCACTTCCACCTGAA
AAGGAAGATTGGCTACTTTGTCATCCAGACCTACCTTCCCTGCATAATGACCGTGATCTTATCACAGGTG
TCCTTTTGGCTGAACCGGGAATCAGTCCCAGCCAGGACAGTTTTTGGGGTCACCACGGTGCTGACCATGA
CGACCCTCAGCATCAGCGCCAGGAACTCTCTGCCCAAAGTGGCCTACGCCACCGCCATGGACTGGTTCAT
AGCCGTGTGCTATGCCTTCGTCTTCTCGGCGCTGATAGAGTTTGCCACGGTCAATTACTTTACCAAGAGA
GGCTGGGCCTGGGATGGCAAAAAAGCCTTGGAAGCAGCCAAGATCAAGAAAAAGCGTGAAGTCATACTAA
ATAAGTCAACAAACGCTTTTACAACTGGGAAGATGTCTCACCCCCCAAACATTCCGAAGGAACAGACCCC
AGCAGGGACGTCGAATACAACCTCAGTCTCAGTAAAACCCTCTGAAGAGAAGACTTCTGAAAGCAAAAAG
ACTTACAACAGTATCAGCAAAATTGACAAAATGTCCCGAATCGTATTCCCAGTCTTGTTCGGCACTTTCA
ACTTAGTTTACTGGGCAACGTATTTGAATAGGGAGCCGGTGATAAAAGGAGCCGCCTCTTCAAAATACCC
AACTTTCTTGTACAAAGTGGTTGGTAAGCCTATCCCTAACCCTCTCCTCGGTCTCGATTCTACGTAGTAA
TGAGCTAGCGCTAACCGGTGGCGCGTTAAGTCGACAATCAACCTCTGGATTACAAAATTTGTGAAAGATT
GACTGGTATTCTTAACTATGTTGCTCCTTTTACGCTATGTGGATACGCTGCTTTAATGCCTTTGTATCAT
GCTATTGCTTCCCGTATGGCTTTCATTTTCTCCTCCTTGTATAAATCCTGGTTGCTGTCTCTTTATGAGG
AGTTGTGGCCCGTTGTCAGGCAACGTGGCGTGGTGTGCACTGTGTTTGCTGACGCAACCCCCACTGGTTG
GGGCATTGCCACCACCTGTCAGCTCCTTTCCGGGACTTTCGCTTTCCCCCTCCCTATTGCCACGGCGGAA
CTCATCGCCGCCTGCCTTGCCCGCTGCTGGACAGGGGCTCGGCTGTTGGGCACTGACAATTCCGTGGTGT
TGTCGGGGAAATCATCGTCCTTTCCTTGGCTGCTCGCCTGTGTTGCCACCTGGATTCTGCGCGGGACGTC
CTTCTGCTACGTCCCTTCGGCCCTCAATCCAGCGGACCTTCCTTCCCGCGGCCTGCTGCCGGCTCTGCGG
CCTCTTCCGCGTCTTCGCCTTCGCCCTCAGACGAGTCGGATCTCCCTTTGGGCCGCCTCCCCGCGTCGAC
TTTAAGACCAATGACTTACAAGGCAGCTGTAGATCTTAGCCACTTTTTAAAAGAAAAGGGGGGACTGGAA
GGGCTAATTCACTCCCAACGAAGACAAGATCTGCTTTTTGCTTGTACTGGGTCTCTCTGGTTAGACCAGA
TCTGAGCCTGGGAGCTCTCTGGCTAACTAGGGAACCCACTGCTTAAGCCTCAATAAAGCTTGCCTTGAGT
GCTTCAAGTAGTGTGTGCCCGTCTGTTGTGTGACTCTGGTAACTAGAGATCCCTCAGACCCTTTTAGTCA
GTGTGGAAAATCTCTAGCAGTACGTATAGTAGTTCATGTCATCTTATTATTCAGTATTTATAACTTGCAA
AGAAATGAATATCAGAGAGTGAGAGGAACTTGTTTATTGCAGCTTATAATGGTTACAAATAAAGCAATAG
CATCACAAATTTCACAAATAAAGCATTTTTTTCACTGCATTCTAGTTGTGGTTTGTCCAAACTCATCAAT
GTATCTTATCATGTCTGGCTCTAGCTATCCCGCCCCTAACTCCGCCCATCCCGCCCCTAACTCCGCCCAG
TTCCGCCCATTCTCCGCCCCATGGCTGACTAATTTTTTTTATTTATGCAGAGGCCGAGGCCGCCTCGGCC
TCTGAGCTATTCCAGAAGTAGTGAGGAGGCTTTTTTGGAGGCCTAGGGACGTACCCAATTCGCCCTATAG
TGAGTCGTATTACGCGCGCTCACTGGCCGTCGTTTTACAACGTCGTGACTGGGAAAACCCTGGCGTTACC
CAACTTAATCGCCTTGCAGCACATCCCCCTTTCGCCAGCTGGCGTAATAGCGAAGAGGCCCGCACCGATC
GCCCTTCCCAACAGTTGCGCAGCCTGAATGGCGAATGGG
[124 nt withheld, positions 3540-3663]
C
[91 nt withheld, positions 3665-3755]
A
[49 nt withheld, positions 3757-3805]
CCTTTGACGTTGGAGTCCACGTTCTTT
[37 nt withheld, positions 3833-3869]
ACCCTATCTCGGTCTATTCTTTTGATTTATAAGGGATTTTGCCGATTTCGGCCTATTGGTTAAAAAATGA
GCTGATTTAACAAAAATTTAACGCGAATTTTAACAAAATATTAACGCTTACAATTTAGGTGGCACTTTTC
GGGGAAATGTGCGCGGAACCCCTATTTGTTTATTTTTCTAAATACATTCAAATATGTATCCGCTCATGAG
ACAATAACCCTGATAAATGCTTCAATAATATTGAAAAAGGAAGAGTATGAGTATTCAACATTTCCGTGTC
GCCCTTATTCCCTTTTTTGCGGCATTTTGCCTTCCTGTTTTTGCTCACCCAGAAACGCTGGTGAAAGTAA
AAGATGCTGAAGATCAGTTGGGTGCACGAGTGGGTTACATCGAACTGGATCTCAACAGCGGTAAGATCCT
TGAGAGTTTTCGCCCCGAAGAACGTTTTCCAATGATGAGCACTTTTAAAGTTCTGCTATGTGGCGCGGTA
TTATCCCGTATTGACGCCGGGCAAGAGCAACTCGGTCGCCGCATACACTATTCTCAGAATGACTTGGTTG
AGTACTCACCAGTCACAGAAAAGCATCTTACGGATGGCATGACAGTAAGAGAATTATGCAGTGCTGCCAT
AACCATGAGTGATAACACTGCGGCCAACTTACTTCTGACAACGATCGGAGGACCGAAGGAGCTAACCGCT
TTTTTGCACAACATGGGGGATCATGTAACTCGCCTTGATCGTTGGGAACCGGAGCTGAATGAAGCCATAC
CAAACGACGAGCGTGACACCACGATGCCTGTAGCAATGGCAACAACGTTGCGCAAACTATTAACTGGCGA
ACTACTTACTCTAGCTTCCCGGCAACAATTAATAGACTGGATGGAGGCGGATAAAGTTGCAGGACCACTT
CTGCGCTCGGCCCTTCCGGCTGGCTGGTTTATTGCTGATAAATCTGGAGCCGGTGAGCGTGGGTCTCGCG
GTATCATTGCAGCACTGGGGCCAGATGGTAAGCCCTCCCGTATCGTAGTTATCTACACGACGGGGAGTCA
GGCAACTATGGATGAACGAAATAGACAGATCGCTGAGATAGGTGCCTCACTGATTAAGCATTGGTAACTG
TCAGACCAAGTTTACTCATATATACTTTAGATTGATTTAAAACTTCATTTTTAATTTAAAAGGATCTAGG
TGAAGATCCTTTTTGATAATCTCATGACCAAAATCCCTTAACGTGAGTTTTCGTTCCACTGAGCGTCAGA
CCCCGTAGAAAAGATCAAAGGATCTTCTTGAGATCCTTTTTTTCTGCGCGTAATCTGCTGCTTGCAAACA
AAAAAACCACCGCTACCAGCGGTGGTTTGTTTGCCGGATCAAGAGCTACCAACTCTTTTTCCGAAGGTAA
CTGGCTTCAGCAGAGCGCAGATACCAAATACTGTTCTTCTAGTGTAGCCGTAGTTAGGCCACCACTTCAA
GAACTCTGTAGCACCGCCTACATACCTCGCTCTGCTAATCCTGTTACCAGTGGCTGCTGCCAGTGGCGAT
AAGTCGTGTCTTACCGGGTTGGACTCAAGACGATAGTTACCGGATAAGGCGCAGCGGTCGGGCTGAACGG
GGGGTTCGTGCACACAGCCCAGCTTGGAGCGAACGACCTACACCGAACTGAGATACCTACAGCGTGAGCT
ATGAGAAAGCGCCACGCTTCCCGAAGGGAGAAAGGCGGACAGGTATCCGGTAAGCGGCAGGGTCGGAACA
GGAGAGCGCACGAGGGAGCTTCCAGGGGGAAACGCCTGGTATCTTTATAGTCCTGTCGGGTTTCGCCACC
TCTGACTTGAGCGTCGATTTTTGTGATGCTCGTCAGGGGGGCGGAGCCTATGGAAAAACGCCAGCAACGC
GGCCTTTTTACGGTTCCTGGCCTTTTGCTGGCCTTTTGCTCACATGTTCTTTCCTGCGTTATCCCCTGAT
TCTGTGGATAACCGTATTACCGCCTTTGAGTGAGCTGATACCGCTCGCCGCAGCCGAACGACCGAGCGCA
GCGAGTCAGTGAGCGAGGAAGCGGAAGAGCGCCCAATACGCAAACCGCCTCTCCCCGCGCGTTGGCCGAT
TCATTAATGCAGCTGGCACGACAGGTTTCCCGACTGGAAAGCGGGCAGTGAGCGCAACGCAATTAATGTG
AGTTAGCTCACTCATTAGGCACCCCAGGCTTTACACTTTATGCTTCCGGCTCGTATGTTGTGTGGAATTG
TGAGCGGATAACAATTTCACACAGGAAACAGCTATGACCATGATTACGCCAAGCGCGCAATTAACCCTCA
CTAAAGGGAACAAAAGCTGGAGCTGCAAGCTTAATGTAGTCTTATGCAATACTCTTGTAGTCTTGCAACA
TGGTAACGATGAGTTAGCAACATGCCTTACAAGGAGAGAAAAAGCACCGTGCATGCCGATTGGTGGAAGT
AAGGTGGTACGATCGTGCCTTATTAGGAAGGCAACAGACGGGTCTGACATGGATTGGACGAACCACTGAA
TTGCCGCATTGCAGAGATATTGTATTTAAGTGCCTAGCTCGATACATAAACGGGTCTCTCTGGTTAGACC
AGATCTGAGCCTGGGAGCTCTCTGGCTAACTAGGGAACCCACTGCTTAAGCCTCAATAAAGCTTGCCTTG
AGTGCTTCAAGTAGTGTGTGCCCGTCTGTTGTGTGACTCTGGTAACTAGAGATCCCTCAGACCCTTTTAG
TCAGTGTGGAAAATCTCTAGCAGTGGCGCCCGAACAGGGACTTGAAAGCGAAAGGGAAACCAGAGGAGCT
CTCTCGACGCAGGACTCGGCTTGCTGAAGCGCGCACGGCAAGAGGCGAGGGGCGGCGACTGGTGAGTACG
CCAAAAATTTTGACTAGCGGAGGCTAGAAGGAGAGAGATGGGTGCGAGAGCGTCAGTATTAAGCGGGGGA
GAATTAGATCGCGATGGGAAAAAATTCGGTTAAGGCCAGGGGGAAAGAAAAAATATAAATTAAAACATAT
AGTATGGGCAAGCAGGGAGCTAGAACGATTCGCAGTTAATCCTGGCCTGTTAGAAACATCAGAAGGCTGT
AGACAAATACTGGGACAGCTACAACCATCCCTTCAGACAGGATCAGAAGAACTTAGATCATTATATAATA
CAGTAGCAACCCTCTATTGTGTGCATCAAAGGATAGAGATAAAAGACACCAAGGAAGCTTTAGACAAGAT
AGAGGAAGAGCAAAACAAAAGTAAGACCACCGCACAGCAAGCGGCCGCTGATCTTCAGACCTGGAGGAGG
AGATATGAGGGACAATTGGAGAAGTGAATTATATAAATATAAAGTAGTAAAAATTGAACCATTAGGAGTA
GCACCCACCAAGGCAAAGAGAAGAGTGGTGCAGAGAGAAAAAAGAGCAGTGGGAATAGGAGCTTTGTTCC
TTGGGTTCTTGGGAGCAGCAGGAAGCACTATGGGCGCAGCGTCAATGACGCTGACGGTACAGGCCAGACA
ATTATTGTCTGGTATAGTGCAGCAGCAGAACAATTTGCTGAGGGCTATTGAGGCGCAACAGCATCTGTTG
CAACTCACAGTCTGGGGCATCAAGCAGCTCCAGGCAAGAATCCTGGCTGTGGAAAGATACCTAAAGGATC
AACAGCTCCTGGGGATTTGGGGTTGCTCTGGAAAACTCATTTGCACCACTGCTGTGCCTTGGAATGCTAG
TTGGAGTAATAAATCTCTGGAACAGATTTGGAATCACACGACCTGGATGGAGTGGGACAGAGAAATTAAC
AATTACACAAGCTTAATACACTCCTTAATTGAAGAATCGCAAAACCAGCAAGAAAAGAATGAACAAGAAT
TATTGGAATTAGATAAATGGGCAAGTTTGTGGAATTGGTTTAACATAACAAATTGGCTGTGGTATATAAA
ATTATTCATAATGATAGTAGGAGGCTTGGTAGGTTTAAGAATAGTTTTTGCTGTACTTTCTATAGTGAAT
AGAGTTAGGCAGGGATATTCACCATTATCGTTTCAGACCCACCTCCCAACCCCGAGGGGACCCTTGCGCC
TTTTCCAAGGCAGCCCTGGGTTTGCGCAGGGACGCGGCTGCTCTGGGCGTGGTTCCGGGAAACGCAGCGG
CGCCGACCCTGGGTCTCGCACATTCTTCACGTCCGTTCGCAGCGTCACCCGGATCTTCGCCGCTACCCTT
GTGGGCCCCCCGGCGACGCTTCCTGCTCCGCCCCTAAGTCGGGAAGGTTCCTTGCGGTTCGCGGCGTGCC
GGACGTGACAAACGGAAGCCGCACGTCTCACTAGTACCCTCGCAGACGGACAGCGCCAGGGAGCAATGGC
AGCGCGCCGACCGCGATGGGCTGTGGCCAATAGCGGCTGCTCAGCAGGGCGCGCCGAGAGCAGCGGCCGG
GAAGGGGCGGTGCGGGAGGCGGGGTGTGGGGCGGTAGTGTGGGCCCTGTTCCTGCCCGCGCGGTGTTCCG
CATTCTGCAAGCCTCCGGAGCGCACGTCGGCAGTCGGCTCCCTCGTTGACCGAATCACCGACCTCTCTCC
CCAGGGGGTACCACCATGGCCAAGCCTTTGTCTCAAGAAGAATCCACCCTCATTGAAAGAGCAACGGCTA
CAATCAACAGCATCCCCATCTCTGAAGACTACAGCGTCGCCAGCGCAGCTCTCTCTAGCGACGGCCGCAT
CTTCACTGGTGTCAATGTATATCATTTTACTGGGGGACCTTGTGCAGAACTCGTGGTGCTGGGCACTGCT
GCTGCTGCGGCAGCTGGCAACCTGACTTGTATCGTCGCGATCGGAAATGAGAACAGGGGCATCTTGAGCC
CCTGCGGACGGTGCCGACAGGTGCTTCTCGATCTGCATCCTGGGATCAAAGCCATAGTGAAGGACAGTGA
TGGACAGCCGACGGCAGTTGGGATTCGTGAATTGCTGCCCTCTGGTTATGTGTGGGAGGGCCTGCAGCTG
CAGTAGTAAGAATTCTAGATCTTGAGACAAATGGCAGTATTCATCCACAATTTTAAAAGAAAAGGGGGGA
TTGGGGGGTACAGTGCAGGGGAAAGAATAGTAGACATAATAGCAACAGACATACAAACTAAAGAATTACA
AAAACAAATTACAAAAATTCAAAATTTTCGGGTTTATTACAGGGACAGCAGAGATCCACTTTGGCGCCGG
CTCGAGGGGGCCCGGGGTTATTAATAGTAATCAATTACGGGGTCATTAGTTCATAGCCC
Features (pLannotate 1.2.2; 32 found; start..end, strand, type, name):
     16..319     +  enhancer       CMV enhancer: human cytomegalovirus immediate early enhancer
    320..523     +  promoter       CMV promoter: human cytomegalovirus (CMV) immediate early promoter
    547..564     +  protein_bind   attB1 (fragment): mutant version of attB; core recombination site for the Gateway® BP reaction BP Clonase™
    570..1955    +  CDS            GABRA5: GBRA5_HUMAN - Experimental evidence at protein level: Swiss-Prot protein existence level 1. Ligand-gated chloride channel subunit which is a component of the heteropentameric receptor for GABA, the major inhibitory neurotransmitter in the brain (PubMed:29961870, PubMed:31056671). May be involved in GABA-A receptor assembly, and GABA-A receptor immobilization and accumulation by gephyrin at the synapse (PubMed:31056671). From Homo sapiens (Human).
   1957..1981    -  protein_bind   attB2: mutant version of attB; recombination site for the Gateway® BP reaction BP Clonase™
   1983..2024    +  CDS            V5 tag: epitope tag from simian virus 5
   2066..2654    +  misc_feature   WPRE: woodchuck hepatitis virus posttranscriptional regulatory element
   2705..2724    +  misc_feature   cPPT/CTS (fragment): central polypurine tract and central termination sequence of HIV-1
   2726..2959    +  LTR            3' LTR (ΔU3): self-inactivating 3' long terminal repeat (LTR) from HIV-1
   3037..3158    +  polyA_signal   SV40 poly(A) signal: SV40 polyadenylation signal
   3198..3333    +  rep_origin     SV40 ori: SV40 origin of replication
   3354..3372    -  promoter       T7 promoter: promoter for bacteriophage T7 RNA polymerase
   3380..3535    +  CDS            lacZα (fragment): LacZα fragment of β-galactosidase; lacZ fragment
   3540..3968    +  rep_origin     f1 ori (sequence partly withheld): f1 bacteriophage origin of replication; arrow indicates direction of (+) strand synthesis
   4021..4125    +  promoter       AmpR promoter: bla
   4126..4986    +  CDS            AmpR: β-lactamase; bla; confers resistance to ampicillin, carbenicillin, and related antibiotics
   5157..5745    +  rep_origin     ori: high-copy-number ColE1/pMB1/pBR322/pUC origin of replication
   5928..6020    +  CDS            lacI (fragment): lac repressor; lacI; The lac repressor binds to the lac operator to inhibit transcription in E. coli. This inhibition can be relieved by adding lactose or isopropyl-β-D-thiogalactopyranoside (IPTG).
   6033..6054    +  protein_bind   CAP binding site: CAP binding activates transcription in the presence of cAMP. E. coli catabolite activator protein
   6069..6099    +  promoter       lac promoter: promoter for the E. coli lac operon
   6107..6123    +  protein_bind   lac operator: The lac repressor binds to the lac operator to inhibit transcription in E. coli. This inhibition can be relieved by adding lactose or isopropyl-β-D-thiogalactopyranoside (IPTG). lac repressor encoded by lacI
   6168..6186    +  promoter       T3 promoter: promoter for bacteriophage T3 RNA polymerase
   6214..6440    +  promoter       RSV promoter: Rous sarcoma virus enhancer/promoter
   6441..6621    +  LTR            5' LTR (truncated): truncated 5' long terminal repeat (LTR) from HIV-1
   6668..6793    +  misc_feature   HIV-1 Ψ: packaging signal of human immunodeficiency virus type 1
   6777..7140    +  CDS            HIV-1 gag (fragment): gag protein from human immunodeficiency virus 1; gag
   7286..7519    +  misc_feature   RRE: The Rev response element (RRE) of HIV-1 allows for Rev-dependent mRNA export from the nucleus to the cytoplasm.
   7896..7922    +  CDS            Rev (fragment): human immunodeficiency virus 1 (HIV-1) Rev protein; rev; enhances nuclear export of unspliced and incompletely spliced viral mRNAs
   7923..8423    +  promoter       hPGK promoter: human phosphoglycerate kinase 1 promoter
   8435..8830    +  CDS            BSD: blasticidin S deaminase; Aspergillus terreus BSD; confers resistance to blasticidin
   8890..9007    +  misc_feature   cPPT/CTS: central polypurine tract and central termination sequence of HIV-1
   9066..9108    +  enhancer       CMV enhancer (fragment): human cytomegalovirus immediate early enhancer
