[The description below was written by a language model from this plasmid's Addgene catalogue record and pLannotate feature annotations shown in this document.]
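Description:
IDG_GABRA5_OE_1 is a 9.1 kb mammalian overexpression plasmid built on the pLX304 backbone. The catalogue lists it simply as a mammalian expression vector, but the feature table shows the layout of a third-generation, self-inactivating HIV-1 lentiviral transfer vector. An RSV promoter drives a truncated 5' LTR, followed by the Ψ packaging signal with a gag fragment, the Rev response element, a cPPT/CTS, and a ΔU3 3' LTR. These elements allow the region between the LTRs to be packaged as viral RNA and integrated into target cells when packaging functions are supplied in trans. In bacteria the plasmid is maintained through a ColE1/pUC-type origin and selected with ampicillin (AmpR). The catalogue records it as low copy, although the origin is annotated as a high-copy type. An f1 origin, SV40 origin and poly(A) signal, and lac and T7/T3 promoter remnants are also present in the backbone.

The payload is the human GABRA5 coding sequence, which encodes the α5 subunit of the heteropentameric GABA-A receptor, a ligand-gated chloride channel. It was inserted by Gateway cloning and is therefore flanked by attB1 and attB2 sites. Expression is driven by the CMV immediate-early enhancer and promoter. The coding sequence is followed by the backbone-encoded V5 epitope, recorded as a C-terminal tag that permits antibody detection of the protein. A downstream WPRE enhances transcript stability and expression. A separate cassette upstream of the CMV unit, also within the LTRs, uses the human PGK promoter to express blasticidin S deaminase, so transfected or transduced cells can be selected with blasticidin. The stated purpose is overexpression of GABRA5 in mammalian cells.
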