Addgene plasmid #161617: IDG_GABRA5_OE_1
Purpose: Overexpresses GABRA5
Depositing lab: Mike McManus. Depositing organization: University of California, San Francisco (UCSF).
Backbone
  Vector backbone: pLX304
  Vector type: Mammalian Expression
  Selectable markers: Blasticidin
Growth in bacteria
  Bacterial resistance: Ampicillin, 100 μg/mL
  Growth temperature: 30°C
  Growth strain: NEB Stable
  Copy number: Low Copy
Gene/Insert
  Gene/Insert name: GABRA5
  Species: H. sapiens (human)
  Entrez Gene: GABRA5 (a.k.a. EIEE79)
  Tag / fusion protein: V5 (C terminal on backbone)
  Cloning method: Gateway Cloning
Terms and licenses: Academic/Nonprofit Terms; Industry Terms: Not Available to Industry
How to cite: IDG_GABRA5_OE_1 was a gift from Mike McManus (Addgene plasmid # 161617 ; http://n2t.net/addgene:161617 ; RRID:Addgene_161617)
