>Addgene plasmid #161617 | IDG_GABRA5_OE_1 | depositor full sequence | sequence record 313316 | Full Sequence
ATGGAGAATGGAATGTTCTCTGGTTTTATCATGATCAAAAACCTCCTTCTCTTTTGTATTTCCATGAACT
TATCCAGTCACTTTGGCTTTTCACAGATGCCAACCAGTTCAGTGAAAGATGAGACCAATGACAACATCAC
GATATTTACCAGGATCTTGGATGGGCTCTTGGATGGCTACGACAACAGACTTCGGCCCGGGCTGGGAGAG
CGCATCACTCAGGTGAGGACCGACATCTACGTCACCAGCTTCGGCCCGGTGTCCGACACGGAAATGGAGT
ACACCATAGACGTGTTTTTCCGACAAAGCTGGAAAGATGAAAGGCTTCGGTTTAAGGGGCCCATGCAGCG
CCTCCCTCTCAACAACCTCCTTGCCAGCAAGATCTGGACCCCAGACACGTTCTTCCACAACGGGAAGAAG
TCCATCGCTCACAACATGACCACGCCCAACAAGCTGCTGCGGCTGGAGGACGACGGCACCCTGCTCTACA
CCATGCGCTTGACCATCTCTGCAGAGTGCCCCATGCAGCTTGAGGACTTCCCGATGGATGCGCACGCTTG
CCCTCTGAAATTTGGCAGCTATGCGTACCCTAATTCTGAAGTCGTCTACGTCTGGACCAACGGCTCCACC
AAGTCGGTGGTGGTGGCGGAAGATGGCTCCAGACTGAACCAGTACCACCTGATGGGGCAGACGGTGGGCA
CTGAGAACATCAGCACCAGCACAGGCGAATACACAATCATGACAGCTCACTTCCACCTGAAAAGGAAGAT
TGGCTACTTTGTCATCCAGACCTACCTTCCCTGCATAATGACCGTGATCTTATCACAGGTGTCCTTTTGG
CTGAACCGGGAATCAGTCCCAGCCAGGACAGTTTTTGGGGTCACCACGGTGCTGACCATGACGACCCTCA
GCATCAGCGCCAGGAACTCTCTGCCCAAAGTGGCCTACGCCACCGCCATGGACTGGTTCATAGCCGTGTG
CTATGCCTTCGTCTTCTCGGCGCTGATAGAGTTTGCCACGGTCAATTACTTTACCAAGAGAGGCTGGGCC
TGGGATGGCAAAAAAGCCTTGGAAGCAGCCAAGATCAAGAAAAAGCGTGAAGTCATACTAAATAAGTCAA
CAAACGCTTTTACAACTGGGAAGATGTCTCACCCCCCAAACATTCCGAAGGAACAGACCCCAGCAGGGAC
GTCGAATACAACCTCAGTCTCAGTAAAACCCTCTGAAGAGAAGACTTCTGAAAGCAAAAAGACTTACAAC
AGTATCAGCAAAATTGACAAAATGTCCCGAATCGTATTCCCAGTCTTGTTCGGCACTTTCAACTTAGTTT
ACTGGGCAACGTATTTGAATAGGGAGCCGGTGATAAAAGGAGCCGCCTCTTCAAAATACCCAACTTTCTT
GTACAAAGTGGTTGGTAAGCCTATCCCTAACCCTCTCCTCGGTCTCGATTCTACGTAG
